>Addgene plasmid #180260 | pD2529-CAG-Flag-mouse TGFb1 | addgene full sequence | sequence record 357198 | Addgene NGS Result
CGCGTTACATAACTTACGGTAAATGGCCCGCCTGGCTGACCGCCCAACGACCCCCGCCCATTGACGTCAA
TAATGACGTATGTTCCCATAGTAACGCCAATAGGGACTTTCCATTGACGTCAATGGGTGGAGTATTTACG
GTAAACTGCCCACTTGGCAGTACATCAAGTGTATCATATGCCAAGTACGCCCCCTATTGACGTCAATGAC
GGTAAATGGCCCGCCTGGCATTATGCCCAGTACATGACCTTATGGGACTTTCCTACTTGGCAGTACATCT
ACGTATTAGTCATCGCTATTACCATGGTCGAGGTGAGCCCCACGTTCTGCTTCACTCTCCCCATCTCCCC
CCCCTCCCCACCCCCAATTTTGTATTTATTTATTTTTTAATTATTTTGTGCAGCGATGGGGGCGGGGGGG
GGGGGGGCGCGCGCCAGGCGGGGCGGGGSGGGGSGRGGGGSGGGGSGGGGSGRGGSGGRGAGGKGCGGCG
GCAGCCAATCAGAGCGGCGCGCTCCGAAAGTTTCCTTTTATGGCGAGGCGGCGGCGGCGGCGGCCCTATA
AAAAGCGAAGCGCGCGGCGGGCGGGAGTCGCTGCGCGCTGCCTTCGCCCCGTGCCCCGCTCCGCCGCCGC
CTCGCGCCGCCCGCCCCGGCTCTGACTGACCGCGTTACTCCCACAGGTGAGCGGGCGGGACGGCCCTTCT
CCTCCGGGCTGTAATTAGCGCTTGGTTTAATGACGGCTTGTTTCTTTTCTGTGGCTGCGTGAAAGCCTTG
AGGGGCTCCGGGAGGGCCCTTTGTGCGGGGGGAGCGGCTCGGGGGGTGCGTGCGTGTGTGTGTGCGTGGG
GAGCGCCGCGTGCGGCTCCGCGCTGCCCGGCGGCTGTGAGCGCTGCGGGCGCGGCGCGGGGCTTTGTGCG
CTCCGCAGTGTGCGCGAGGGGAGCGCGGCCGGGGGCGGTGCCCCGCGGTGCGGGGGGGGCTGCGAGGGGA
ACAAAGGCTGCGTGCGGGGTGTGTGCGTGGGGGGGTGAGCAGGGGGTGTGGGCGCGTCGGTCGGGCTGCA
ACCCCCCCTGCACCCCCCTCCCCGAGTTGCTGAGCACGGCCCGGCTTCGGGTGCGGGGCTCCGTACGGGG
CGTGGCGCGGGGCTCGCCGTGCCGGGCGGGGGGTGGCGGCAGGTGGGGGTGCCGGGCGGGGCGGGGCCGC
CTCGGGCCGGGGAGGGCTCGGGGGAGGGGCGCGGCGGCCCCCGGAGCGCCGGCGGCTGTCGAGGCGCGGC
GAGCCGCAGCCATTGCCTTTTATGGTAATCGTGCGAGAGGGCGCAGGGACTTCCTTTGTCCCAAATCTGT
GCGGAGCCGAAATCTGGGAGGCGCCGCCGCACCCCCTCTAGCGGGCGCGGGGCGAAGCGGTGCGGCGCCG
GCAGGAAGGAAATGGGCGGGGAGGGCCTTCGTGCGTCGCCGCGCCGCCGTCCCCTTCTCCCTCTCCAGCC
TCGGGGCTGTCCGCGGGGGGACGGCTGCCTTCGGGGGGGACGGGGCAGGGCGGGGTTCGGCTTCTGGCGT
GTGACCGGCGGCTCTAGAGCCTCTGCTAACCATGTTCATGCCTTCTTCTTTTTCCTACAGCTCCTGGGCA
ACGTGCTGGTTATTGTGCTGTCTCATCATTTTGGCAAAGAATTCGGCTTGATCGAAGCCGTCTCAGGGGA
GAGACCACACCCAAGCTGTCTAGAGCCGCCACCTTGTGAAGAGCGCCGCCACCATGCCTTTGCTCCTCCT
GTTGCCCTTGCTCTGGGCTGGCGCCCTCGCGGCCGACTACAAGGACGACGACGACAAGCTCGAGCTCTCC
ACCTGCAAGACCATCGACATGGAGCTGGTGAAACGGAAGCGCATCGAAGCCATCCGTGGCCAGATCCTGT
CCAAACTAAGGCTCGCCAGTCCCCCAAGCCAGGGGGAGGTACCGCCCGGCCCGCTGCCCGAGGCGGTGCT
CGCTTTGTACAACAGCACCCGCGACCGGGTGGCAGGCGAGAGCGCCGACCCAGAGCCGGAGCCCGAAGCG
GACTACTATGCTAAAGAGGTCACCCGCGTGCTAATGGTGGACCGCAACAACGCCATCTATGAGAAAACCA
AAGACATCTCACACAGTATATATATGTTCTTCAATACGTCAGACATTCGGGAAGCAGTGCCCGAACCCCC
ATTGCTGTCCCGTGCAGAGCTGCGCTTGCAGAGATTAAAATCAAGTGTGGAGCAACATGTGGAACTCTAC
CAGAAATATAGCAACAATTCCTGGCGTTACCTTGGTAACCGGCTGCTGACCCCCACTGATACGCCTGAGT
GGCTGTCTTTTGACGTCACTGGAGTTGTACGGCAGTGGCTGAACCAAGGAGACGGAATACAGGGCTTTCG
ATTCAGCGCTCACTGCTCTTGTGACAGCAAAGATAACAAACTCCACGTGGAAATCAACGGGATCAGCCCC
AAACGTCGGGGCGACCTGGGCACCATCCATGACATGAACCGGCCCTTCCTGCTCCTCATGGCCACCCCCC
TGGAAAGGGCCCAGCACCTGCACAGCTCACGGCACCGGAGAGCCCTGGATACCAACTATTGCTTCAGCTC
CACAGAGAAGAACTGCTGTGTGCGGCAGCTGTACATTGACTTTAGGAAGGACCTGGGTTGGAAGTGGATC
CACGAGCCCAAGGGCTACCATGCCAACTTCTGTCTGGGACCCTGCCCCTATATTTGGAGCCTGGACACAC
AGTACAGCAAGGTCCTTGCCCTCTACAACCAACACAACCCGGGCGCTTCGGCGTCACCGTGCTGCGTGCC
GCAGGCTTTGGAGCCACTGCCCATCGTCTACTACGTGGGTCGCAAGCCCAAGGTGGAGCAGTTGTCCAAC
ATGATTGTGCGCTCCTGCAAGTGCAGCTAATGATAAGCTAGCGGTTGAGGTCTCTAAAAGCGTCTTCCTG
TTCTCATCACATCATATCAAGGTTATATACCATCAATATTGCCACAGATGTTACTTAGCCTTTTAATATT
TCTCTAATTTAGTGTATATGCAATGATAGTTCTCTGATTTCTGAGATTGAGTTTCTCATGTGTAATGATT
ATTTAGAGTTTCTCTTTCATCTGTTCAAATTTTTGTCTAGTTTTATTTTTTACTGATTTGTAAGACTTCT
TTTTATAATCTGCATATTACAATTCTCTTTACTGGGGTGTTGCAAATATTTTCTGTCATTCTATGGCCTG
ACTTTTCTTAATGGTTTTTTAATTTTAAAAATAAGTCTTAATATTCATGCAATCTAATTAACAATCTTTT
CTTTGTGGTTAGGACTTTGAGTCATAAGAAATTTTTCTCTACACTGAAGTCATGATGGCATGCTTCTATA
TTATTTTCTAAAAGATTTAAAGTTTTGCCTTCTCCATTTAGACTTATAATTCACTGGAATTTTTTTGTGT
GTATGGTATGACATATGGGTTCCCTTTTATTTTTTACATATAAATATATTTCCCTGTTTTTCTAAAAAAG
AAAAAGATCATCATTTTCCCATTGTAAAATGCCATATTTTTTTCATAGGTCACTTACATATATCAATGGG
TCTGTTTCTGAGCTCTACTCTATTTTATCAGCCTCACTGTCTATCCCCACACATCTCATGCTTTGCTCTA
AATCTTGATATTTAGTGGAACATTCTTTCCCATTTTGTTCTACAAGAATATTTTTGTTATTGTCTTTGGG
CTTTCTATATACATTTTGAAATGAGGTTGACAAGTTAATAACAGGCCTATTGATTGGAAAGTTTGTCAAC
GAATTGTGGGTCTTTTGGGGTTTGCTGCCCCTTTTACGCAATGTGGATATCCTGCTTTAATGCCTTTATA
TGCATGTATACAAGCAAAACAGGCTTTTACTTTCTCGCCAACTTACAAGGCCTTTCTCAGTAAACAGTAT
ATGACCCTTTACCCCGTTGCTCGGCAACGGCCTGGTCTGTGCCAAGTGTTTGCTGACGCAACCCCCACTG
GTTGGGGCTTGGCCATAGGCCATCAGCGCATGCGTGGAACCTTTGTGTCTCCTCTGCCGATCCATACTGC
GGAACTCCTAGCCGCTTGTTTTGCTCGCAGCAGGTCTGGAGCAAACCTCATCGGGACCGACAATTCTGTC
GTACTCTCCCGCAAGTATACATCGTTTCCATGGCTGCTAGGCTGTGCTGCCAACTGGATCCTGCGCGGGA
CGTCCTTTGTTTACGTCCCGTCGGCGCTGAATCCCGCGGACGACCCCTCCCGGGGCCGCTTGGGGCTCTA
CCGCCCGCTTCTCCGTCTGCCGTACCGTCCGACCACGGGGCGCACCTCTCTTTACGCGGACTCCCCGTCT
GTGCCTTCTCATCTGCCGGACCGTGTGCACTTCGCTTCACCTCTGCACGTCGCATGGAGGCCACCGTGAA
CGCCCACCGGAACCTGCCCAAGGTCTTGCATAAGAGGACTCTTGGACTTTCAGCAATGTCATCTCAGTGG
CTAATAAAGGAAATTTATTTTCATTGCAATAGTGTGTTGGAATTTTTTGTGTCTCTCACTCGGAAGGACA
TATGGGAGGGCAAATCATTTAAAACATCAGAATGAGTATTTGGTTTAGAGTTTGGCAACATATGCCCATA
TGCTGGCTGCCATGAACAAAGGTTGGCTATAAAGAGGTCATCAGTATATGAAACAGCCCCCTGCTGTCCA
TTCCTTATTCCATAGAAAAGCCTTGACTTGAGGTTAGATTTTTTTTATATTTTGTTTTGTGTTATTTTTT
TCTTTAACATCCCTAAAATTTTCCTTACATGTTTTACTAGCCAGATTTTTCCTCCTCTCCTGACTACTCC
CAGTCATAGCTGTCCCTCTTCTCTTATGGAGATCTTTGCATTTTTAGACATTTAGAAGCCTATATCTTGT
TACAGAATTGGAATTACACAAAAATTCTACCATATTTTGAAAGCTTAGGTTGTTCTGAAAAAAACAATAT
ATTGTTTTCCTGGGTAAACTAAAAGTCCCCTCGAGGAAAGGCCCCTAAAGTGAAACAGTGCAAAACGTTC
AAAAACTGTCTGGCAATACAAGTTCCACTTTGACCAAAACGGCTGGCAGTAAAAGGGTTAAGAAGACTGT
CAGCCTTGAGCGGTATCAGCTCACTCAAAGGCGGTAATACGGTTATCCACAGAATCAGGGGATAACGCAG
GAAAGAACATGTGAGCAAAAGGCCAGCAAAAGGCCAGGAACCGTAAAAAGGCCGCGTTGCTGGCGTTTTT
CCATAGGCTCCGCCCCCCTGACGAGCATCACAAAAATCGACGCTCAAGTCAGAGGTGGCGAAACCCGACA
GGACTATAAAGATACCAGGCGTTTCCCCCTGGAAGCTCCCTCGTGCGCTCTCCTGTTCCGACCCTGCCGC
TTACCGGATACCTGTCCGCCTTTCTCCCTTCGGGAAGCGTGGCGCTTTCTCATAGCTCACGCTGTAGGTA
TCTCAGTTCGGTGTAGGTCGTTCGCTCCAAGCTGGGCTGTGTGCACGAACCCCCCGTTCAGCCCGACCGC
TGCGCCTTATCCGGTAACTATCGTCTTGAGTCCAACCCGGTAAGACACGACTTATCGCCACTGGCAGCAG
CCACTGGTAACAGGATTAGCAGAGCGAGGTATGTAGGCGGTGCTACAGAGTTCTTGAAGTGGTGGGCTAA
CTACGGCTACACTAGAAGAACAGTATTTGGTATCTGCGCTCTGCTGAAGCCAGTTACCTTCGGAAAAAGA
GTTGGTAGCTCTTGATCCGGCAAACAAACCACCGCTGGTAGCGGTGGTTTTTTTGTTTGCAAGCAGCAGA
TTACGCGCAGAAAAAAAGGATCTCAAGAAGATCCTTTGATCTTTTCTACGGGGTCTGACGCTCAGTGGAA
CGACGCGCGCGTAACTCACGTTAAGGGATTTTGGTCATGAGTTAGAAAAACTCATCGAGCATCAAATGAA
ACTGCAATTTATTCATATCAGGATTATCAATACCATATTTTTGAAAAAGCCGTTTCTGTAATGAAGGAGA
AAACTCACCGAGGCAGTTCCATAGGATGGCAAGATCCTGGTATCGGTCTGCGATTCCGACTCGTCCAACA
TCAATACAACCTATTAATTTCCCCTCGTCAAAAATAAGGTTATCAAGTGAGAAATCACCATGAGTGACGA
CTGAATCCGGTGAGAATGGCAAAAGTTTATGCATTTCTTTCCAGACTTGTTCAACAGGCCAGCCATTACG
CTCGTCATCAAAATCACTCGCATCAACCAAACCGTTATTCATTCGTGATTGCGCCTGAGCGAGGCGAAAT
ACGCGATCGCTGTTAAAAGGACAATTACAAACAGGAATCGAGTGCAACCGGCGCAGGAACACTGCCAGCG
CATCAACAATATTTTCACCTGAATCAGGATATTCTTCTAATACCTGGAACGCTGTTTTTCCGGGGATCGC
AGTGGTGAGTAACCATGCATCATCAGGAGTACGGATAAAATGCTTGATGGTCGGAAGTGGCATAAATTCC
GTCAGCCAGTTTAGTCTGACCATCTCATCTGTAACATCATTGGCAACGCTACCTTTGCCATGTTTCAGAA
ACAACTCTGGCGCATCGGGCTTCCCATACAAGCGATAGATTGTCGCACCTGATTGCCCGACATTATCGCG
AGCCCATTTATACCCATATAAATCAGCATCCATGTTGGAATTTAATCGCGGCCTCGACGTTTCCCGTTGG
ATATGGCTCATTTTTTACTTCCTCACCTTGTCGTATTATACTATGCCGATATACTATGCCGATGATTAAT
TGTCGACACTGCGGGGGCTCTGTGTGGTAAGCAGGTCTTAACCTTTTTACTGCCAATGACGCATGGGATA
CGTCGTGGCAGTAAAAGGGCTTAAATGCCAACGACGCGTCCCATACGTTGTTGGCATTTTAATTCTTCTC
TCTGCAGCGGCAGCATGTGCCGCCGCTGCAGAGAGTTTCTAGCGATGACAGCCCCTCTGGGCAACGAGCC
GGGGGGGCTGTCTTTCTTTATGTTTTAAATGCACTGACCTCCCACATTCCCTTTTTAGTAAAATATTCAG
AAATAATTTAAATACATCATTGCAATGAAAATAAATGTTTTTTATTAGGCAGAATCCAGATGCTCAAGGC
CCTTCATAATATCCCCCAGTTTAGTAGTTGGACTTAGGGAACAAAGGAACCTTTAATAGAAATTGGACAG
CAAGAAAGCGAGTCAGGCACCGGGCTTGCGGGTCATGCACCAGGTGCGCGGTCCTTCGGGCACCTCGACG
TCGGCGGTGACGGTGAAGCCGAGCCGCTCGTAGAAGGGGAGGTTGCGGGGCGCGGATGTCTCCAGGAAGG
CGGGCACCCCGGCGCGCTCGGCCGCCTCCACTCCGGGGAGCACGACGGCGCTGCCCAGACCCTTGCCCTG
GTGGTCGGGCGACACGCCGACGGTGGCCAGGAACCACGCGGGCTCCTTGGGCCGGTGCGGCGCCAGGAGG
CCTTCCATCTGTTGCTGCGCGGCCAGCCGGGAACCGCTCAACTCGGCCATGCGCGGGCCGATCTCGGCGA
ACACCGCCCCCGCTTCGACGCTCTCCGGCGTGGTCCAGACCGCCACCGCGGCGCCGTCGTCCGCGACCCA
CACCTTGCCGATGTCGAGCCCGACGCGCGTGAGGAAGAGTTCTTGCAGCTCGGTGACCCGCTCGATGTGG
CGGTCCGGATCGACGGTGTGGCGCGTGGCGGGGTAGTCGGCGAACGCGGCGGCGAGGGTGCGTACGGCCC
TGGGGACGTCGTCGCGGGTGGCGAGGCGCACCGTGGGCTTGTACTCGGTCATGGTGGCGGACGAAAGGCC
CGGAGATGAGGAAGAGGAGAACAGCGCGGCAGACGTGCGCTTTTGAAGCGTGCAGAATGCCGGGCCTCCG
GAGGACCTTCGGGCGCCCGCCCCGCCCCTGAGCCCGCCCCTGAGCCCGCCCCCGGACCCACCCCTTCCCA
GCCTCTGAGCCCAGAAAGCGAAGGAGCAAAGCTGCTATTGGCCGCTGCCCCAAAGGCCTACCCGCTTCCA
TTGCTCAGCGGTGCTGTCCATCTGCACGAGACTAGTGAGTCGTGCTACTTCCATTTGTCACGTCCTGCAC
GACGCGAGCTGCGGGGCGGGGGGGAACTTCCTGACTAGGGGAGGAGTAGAAGGTGGCGCGAAGGGGCCAC
CAAAGAACGGAGCCGGTTGGCGCCTACCGGTGGATGTGGAATGTGTGCGAGGCCAGAGGCCACTTGTGTA
GCGCCAAGTGCCCAGCGGGGCTGCTAAAGCGCATGCTCCAGACTGCCTTGGGAAAAGCGCCTCCCCTACC
CGGTAGAGAAACTTGATCTGTCGCCGCAATTCAAACTTCGTGAGGCTCCGGTGCCCGTCAGTGACCTGCT
ATACTCTGGAGA
Features (pLannotate 1.2.2; 14 found; start..end, strand, type, name):
      3..306     +  enhancer       CMV enhancer: human cytomegalovirus immediate early enhancer
    308..583     +  promoter       chicken β-actin promoter: No description available
    584..1600    +  intron         chimeric intron: chimera between introns from chicken β-actin and rabbit β-globin
   1598..1654    +  CDS            HBB (fragment): HBB_LEPEU - Experimental evidence at protein level: Swiss-Prot protein existence level 1. Involved in oxygen transport from the lung to the various peripheral tissues. From Lepus europaeus (European hare).
   1734..2897    +  CDS            Tgfb1: TGFB1_MOUSE - Experimental evidence at protein level: Swiss-Prot protein existence level 1. [Transforming growth factor beta-1]: Multifunctional protein that regulates the growth and differentiation of various cell types and is involved in various processes, such as normal development, immune function, microglia function and responses to neurodegeneration (PubMed:22781750, PubMed:29909984). Activation into mature form follows different steps: following cleavage of the proprotein in the Golgi apparatus, Latency-associated peptide (LAP) and Transforming growth factor beta-1 (TGF-beta-1) chains r
   3936..4194    +  ncRNA          HBV PRE 1151-1410: Accession: RF02816 - Hepatitis B virus post-transcriptional regulatory element 1151-1410
   4160..4501    +  CDS            X (fragment): X_HBVD3 - Experimental evidence at protein level: Swiss-Prot protein existence level 1. Multifunctional protein that plays a role in silencing host antiviral defenses and promoting viral transcription. Does not seem to be essential for HBV infection. May be directly involved in development of cirrhosis and liver cancer (hepatocellular carcinoma). Most of cytosolic activities involve modulation of cytosolic calcium. The effect on apoptosis is controversial depending on the cell types in which the studies have been conducted. May induce apoptosis by localizing in mitochondria and causing loss of
   4483..4538    +  polyA_signal   β-globin poly(A) signal: rabbit β-globin polyadenylation signal (Gil and Proudfoot, 1987)
   5248..5836    -  rep_origin     ori: high-copy-number ColE1/pMB1/pBR322/pUC origin of replication
   5922..6731    -  CDS            KanR: aminoglycoside phosphotransferase; aph(3')-Ia; confers resistance to kanamycin in bacteria or G418 (Geneticin®) in eukaryotes
   6750..6794    -  promoter       EM7 promoter (fragment): synthetic bacterial promoter&nbsp
   7013..7222    -  polyA_signal   β-globin poly(A) (fragment): human β-globin polyadenylation signal
   7223..7822    -  CDS            PuroR (fragment): puromycin N-acetyltransferase; pac from Streptomyces; confers resistance to puromycin
   7832..8331    -  promoter       PGK promoter: mouse phosphoglycerate kinase 1 promoter
