[The description below was written by a language model from this plasmid's Addgene catalogue record and pLannotate feature annotations shown in this document.]
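Description:
pD2529-CAG-Flag-mouse TGFb1 is a mammalian expression plasmid of about 8.4 kb, built on the pD2529 CAG backbone, for producing full-length mouse TGFβ1. It is maintained in E. coli at high copy through a ColE1/pUC-type origin and selected with kanamycin; the KanR gene (aminoglycoside phosphotransferase) sits downstream of a fragment of the synthetic bacterial EM7 promoter. For selecting transfected mammalian cells, a separate cassette on the opposite strand places puromycin N-acetyltransferase under the mouse PGK promoter, terminated by a human β-globin polyadenylation signal.

The payload is driven by the composite CAG promoter, annotated here as the CMV immediate-early enhancer, the chicken β-actin promoter and the chimeric chicken β-actin/rabbit β-globin intron, a combination that gives strong, broadly active transcription in mammalian cells. The short β-globin "CDS" hit at the end of the intron is most likely residual globin exon sequence belonging to that promoter unit rather than an expressed part. Downstream lies the mouse Tgfb1 open reading frame, which encodes the proprotein that is cleaved into the latency-associated peptide and the mature growth factor. The catalogue lists a FLAG tag at the N terminus of the insert, although the feature table does not annotate the tag. The catalogued insert size (1,083 bp) is also slightly shorter than the annotated coding region.

About 1 kb after the coding sequence is unannotated. This is followed by a hepatitis B virus post-transcriptional regulatory element (the overlapping HBV X fragment is part of that element), which enhances mRNA export and expression, and then by a rabbit β-globin poly(A) signal. The stated purpose is expression of full-length mouse TGFβ1. The associated publication concerns LRRC33-dependent TGFβ1 activation in anti-tumor immunity.
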