Addgene plasmid #180260: pD2529-CAG-Flag-mouse TGFb1
Purpose: Mouse full length TGFβ1 expression
Depositing lab: Timothy Springer. Depositing organization: Boston Children's Hospital. Publication: Loss of LRRC33-dependent TGFbeta1 activation enhances anti-tumor immunity and checkpoint blockade therapy. Jiang A, Qin Y, Springer TA. Cancer Immunol Res. 2022 Feb 18. pii: 681626. doi: 10.1158/2326-6066.CIR-21-0593. PubMed 35181792.
Backbone
  Vector backbone: pD2529 CAG
  Vector type: Mammalian Expression
  Selectable markers: Puromycin
Growth in bacteria
  Bacterial resistance: Kanamycin, 50 μg/mL
  Growth temperature: 37°C
  Growth strain: DH5alpha
  Copy number: High Copy
Gene/Insert
  Gene/Insert name: TGFβ1 (alt name: TGFb1)
  Species: M. musculus (mouse)
  Insert size (bp): 1083
  Entrez Gene: Tgfb1 (a.k.a. TGF-beta1, TGFbeta1, Tgfb, Tgfb-1)
  Tag / fusion protein: FLAG (N terminal on insert)
  Cloning method: Gibson Cloning
  Sequencing primers: 5′ TTTCCTACAGCTCCTGGGCAA; 3′ TGCCACAGATGTTACTTAGCCTTT
Terms and licenses: Academic/Nonprofit Terms; Industry Terms: Not Available to Industry
How to cite: pD2529-CAG-Flag-mouse TGFb1 was a gift from Timothy Springer (Addgene plasmid # 180260 ; http://n2t.net/addgene:180260 ; RRID:Addgene_180260)
