>Addgene plasmid #180260 | pD2529-CAG-Flag-mouse TGFb1 | depositor partial sequence | sequence record 350227 | sequence of insert
GACTACAAGGACGACGACGACAAGCTCGAGCTCTCCACCTGCAAGACCATCGACATGGAGCTGGTGAAAC
GGAAGCGCATCGAAGCCATCCGTGGCCAGATCCTGTCCAAACTAAGGCTCGCCAGTCCCCCAAGCCAGGG
GGAGGTACCGCCCGGCCCGCTGCCCGAGGCGGTGCTCGCTTTGTACAACAGCACCCGCGACCGGGTGGCA
GGCGAGAGCGCCGACCCAGAGCCGGAGCCCGAAGCGGACTACTATGCTAAAGAGGTCACCCGCGTGCTAA
TGGTGGACCGCAACAACGCCATCTATGAGAAAACCAAAGACATCTCACACAGTATATATATGTTCTTCAA
TACGTCAGACATTCGGGAAGCAGTGCCCGAACCCCCATTGCTGTCCCGTGCAGAGCTGCGCTTGCAGAGA
TTAAAATCAAGTGTGGAGCAACATGTGGAACTCTACCAGAAATATAGCAACAATTCCTGGCGTTACCTTG
GTAACCGGCTGCTGACCCCCACTGATACGCCTGAGTGGCTGTCTTTTGACGTCACTGGAGTTGTACGGCA
GTGGCTGAACCAAGGAGACGGAATACAGGGCTTTCGATTCAGCGCTCACTGCTCTTGTGACAGCAAAGAT
AACAAACTCCACGTGGAAATCAACGGGATCAGCCCCAAACGTCGGGGCGACCTGGGCACCATCCATGACA
TGAACCGGCCCTTCCTGCTCCTCATGGCCACCCCCCTGGAAAGGGCCCAGCACCTGCACAGCTCACGGCA
CCGGAGAGCCCTGGATACCAACTATTGCTTCAGCTCCACAGAGAAGAACTGCTGTGTGCGGCAGCTGTAC
ATTGACTTTAGGAAGGACCTGGGTTGGAAGTGGATCCACGAGCCCAAGGGCTACCATGCCAACTTCTGTC
TGGGACCCTGCCCCTATATTTGGAGCCTGGACACACAGTACAGCAAGGTCCTTGCCCTCTACAACCAACA
CAACCCGGGCGCTTCGGCGTCACCGTGCTGCGTGCCGCAGGCTTTGGAGCCACTGCCCATCGTCTACTAC
GTGGGTCGCAAGCCCAAGGTGGAGCAGTTGTCCAACATGATTGTGCGCTCCTGCAAGTGCAGCTAATGAT
AA
